>Addgene plasmid #228012 | pRS416-CHA1p-TID-FRB-HA3 | addgene full sequence | sequence record 453546 | Addgene NGS Result
CCCGTCGTGTAGATAACTACGATACGGGAGGGCTTACCATCTGGCCCCAGTGCTGCAATGATACCGCGAG
ACCCACGCTCACCGGCTCCAGATTTATCAGCAATAAACCAGCCAGCCGGAAGGGCCGAGCGCAGAAGTGG
TCCTGCAACTTTATCCGCCTCCATCCAGTCTATTAATTGTTGCCGGGAAGCTAGAGTAAGTAGTTCGCCA
GTTAATAGTTTGCGCAACGTTGTTGCCATTGCTACAGGCATCGTGGTGTCACGCTCGTCGTTTGGTATGG
CTTCATTCAGCTCCGGTTCCCAACGATCAAGGCGAGTTACATGATCCCCCATGTTGTGCAAAAAAGCGGT
TAGCTCCTTCGGTCCTCCGATCGTTGTCAGAAGTAAGTTGGCCGCAGTGTTATCACTCATGGTTATGGCA
GCACTGCATAATTCTCTTACTGTCATGCCATCCGTAAGATGCTTTTCTGTGACTGGTGAGTACTCAACCA
AGTCATTCTGAGAATAGTGTATGCGGCGACCGAGTTGCTCTTGCCCGGCGTCAATACGGGATAATACCGC
GCCACATAGCAGAACTTTAAAAGTGCTCATCATTGGAAAACGTTCTTCGGGGCGAAAACTCTCAAGGATC
TTACCGCTGTTGAGATCCAGTTCGATGTAACCCACTCGTGCACCCAACTGATCTTCAGCATCTTTTACTT
TCACCAGCGTTTCTGGGTGAGCAAAAACAGGAAGGCAAAATGCCGCAAAAAAGGGAATAAGGGCGACACG
GAAATGTTGAATACTCATACTCTTCCTTTTTCAATATTATTGAAGCATTTATCAGGGTTATTGTCTCATG
AGCGGATACATATTTGAATGTATTTAGAAAAATAAACAAATAGGGGTTCCGCGCACATTTCCCCGAAAAG
TGCCACCTGGGTCCTTTTCATCACGTGCTATAAAAATAATTATAATTTAAATTTTTTAATATAAATATAT
AAATTAAAAATAGAAAGTAAAAAAAGAAATTAAAGAAAAAATAGTTTTTGTTTTCCGAAGATGTAAAAGA
CTCTAGGGGGATCGCCAACAAATACTACCTTTTATCTTGCTCTTCCTGCTCTCAGGTATTAATGCCGAAT
TGTTTCATCTTGTCTGTGTAGAAGACCACACACGAAAATCCTGTGATTTTACATTTTACTTATCGTTAAT
CGAATGTATATCTATTTAATCTGCTTTTCTTGTCTAATAAATATATATGTAAAGTACGCTTTTTGTTGAA
ATTTTTTAAACCTTTGTTTATTTTTTTTTCTTCATTCCGTAACTCTTCTACCTTCTTTATTTACTTTCTA
AAATCCAAATACAAAACATAAAAATAAATAAACACAGAGTAAATTCCCAAATTATTCCATCATTAAAAGA
TACGAGGCGCGTGTAAGTTACAGGCAAGCGATCCGTCTAAGAAACCATTATTATCATGACATTAACCTAT
AAAAATAGGCGTATCACGAGGCCCTTTCGTCTCGCGCGTTTCGGTGATGACGGTGAAAACCTCTGACACA
TGCAGCTCCCGGAGACGGTCACAGCTTGTCTGTAAGCGGATGCCGGGAGCAGACAAGCCCGTCAGGGCGC
GTCAGCGGGTGTTGGCGGGTGTCGGGGCTGGCTTAACTATGCGGCATCAGAGCAGATTGTACTGAGAGTG
CACCATACCACCTTTTCAATTCATCATTTTTTTTTTATTCTTTTTTTTGATTTCGGTTTCCTTGAAATTT
TTTTGATTCGGTAATCTCCGAACAGAAGGAAGAACGAAGGAAGGAGCACAGACTTAGATTGGTATATATA
CGCATATGTAGTGTTGAAGAAACATGAAATTGCCCAGTATTCTTAACCCAACTGCACAGAACAAAAACCT
GCAGGAAACGAAGATAAATCATGTCGAAAGCTACATATAAGGAACGTGCTGCTACTCATCCTAGTCCTGT
TGCTGCCAAGCTATTTAATATCATGCACGAAAAGCAAACAAACTTGTGTGCTTCATTGGATGTTCGTACC
ACCAAGGAATTACTGGAGTTAGTTGAAGCATTAGGTCCCAAAATTTGTTTACTAAAAACACATGTGGATA
TCTTGACTGATTTTTCCATGGAGGGCACAGTTAAGCCGCTAAAGGCATTATCCGCCAAGTACAATTTTTT
ACTCTTCGAAGACAGAAAATTTGCTGACATTGGTAATACAGTCAAATTGCAGTACTCTGCGGGTGTATAC
AGAATAGCAGAATGGGCAGACATTACGAATGCACACGGTGTGGTGGGCCCAGGTATTGTTAGCGGTTTGA
AGCAGGCGGCAGAAGAAGTAACAAAGGAACCTAGAGGCCTTTTGATGTTAGCAGAATTGTCATGCAAGGG
CTCCCTATCTACTGGAGAATATACTAAGGGTACTGTTGACATTGCGAAGAGCGACAAAGATTTTGTTATC
GGCTTTATTGCTCAAAGAGACATGGGTGGAAGAGATGAAGGTTACGATTGGTTGATTATGACACCCGGTG
TGGGTTTAGATGACAAGGGAGACGCATTGGGTCAACAGTATAGAACCGTGGATGATGTGGTCTCTACAGG
ATCTGACATTATTATTGTTGGAAGAGGACTATTTGCAAAGGGAAGGGATGCTAAGGTAGAGGGTGAACGT
TACAGAAAAGCAGGCTGGGAAGCATATTTGAGAAGATGCGGCCAGCAAAACTAAAAAACTGTATTATAAG
TAAATGCATGTATACTAAACTCACAAATTAGAGCTTCAATTTAATTATATCAGTTATTACCCTATGCGGT
GTGAAATACCGCACAGATGCGTAAGGAGAAAATACCGCATCAGGAAATTGTAAGCGTTAATATTTTGTTA
AAATTCGCGTTAAATTTTTGTTAAATCAGCTCATTTTTTAACCAATAGGCCGAAATCGGCAAAATCCCTT
ATAAATCAAAAGAATAGACCGAGATAGGGT
[37 nt withheld, positions 2971-3007]
AAAGAACGTGGACTCCAACGTCAAAGG
[49 nt withheld, positions 3035-3083]
T
[91 nt withheld, positions 3085-3175]
G
[124 nt withheld, positions 3177-3300]
CCATTCGCCATTCAGGCTGCGCAACTGTTGGGAAGGGCGATCGGTGCGGGCCTCTTCGCTATTACGCCAG
CTGGCGAAAGGGGGATGTGCTGCAAGGCGATTAAGTTGGGTAACGCCAGGGTTTTCCCAGTCACGACGTT
GTAAAACGACGGCCAGTGAGCGCGCGTAATACGACTCACTATAGGGCGAATTGGGTACCACATACAAAGA
GTTCAGTTGAGACATATACTGGTTGTACTGTTGGGATAACTTATCCAATGACTCTTGATCTGTTGTCTGG
CATATTGATGATCTCTGCTGACGTTGTATCCACAGATCTAATTGCAAGATAGCCTCTTGCGACCTTATTA
AAAGCCTCTCCGTGATATCCTCTAGGGCTTGGGTTGCCATTAATCGATGTGTCCTTGTTTCCTTATGCGA
GCTGTTTCTTATCTATCTTATGGTCCCATTCTTTACTGCACTGTTTACATTTTGATCAATTGCGAAATGT
TCCTACTATTTTTCTTTTTCTCTTTTCGCGAGTACTAATCACCGCGAACGGAAACTAATGAGTCCTCTGC
GCGGAGACATGATTCCGCATGGGCGGCTCCTGTTAAGCCCCAGCGGAAATGTAATTCCACTGAGTGTCAT
TAAATAGTGCCAAAGCTTTATCAAATTGTTTGCGATGAGATAAGATAAAAGGGACAATATGAGGAGGAAC
ACAGGTATATAAATATCGCCAAATAAAAGGAAAATGTTTATACAGTTTTCTCTTTTTTAAGTGCTGGATA
GACAAGAGACAGGAAAATTAACCAGCGAAGCTTAAAATGGCAAGAGATCCGCCTGTGGCCACGATGAAAG
ATAACACGGTTCCCTTAAAATTGATAGCCCTTCTTGCCAATGGTGAGTTTCATTCCGGGGAACAACTTGG
CGAAACTCTGGGAATGAGCAGGGCAGCGATTAACAAGCATATCCAAACCTTGAGAGACTGGGGAGTAGAT
GTGTTCACCGTGCCTGGTAAAGGTTATTCTTTGCCGGAACCTATCCCTCTATTAAATGCGAAACAGATAC
TAGGACAACTGGACGGTGGTAGTGTTGCCGTATTGCCGGTTGTTGACTCAACCAATCAATACTTGCTGGA
CAGAATTGGCGAACTTAAAAGCGGTGATGCGTGTATTGCAGAATATCAGCAAGCAGGGAGAGGCTCAAGA
GGTAGGAAATGGTTTTCACCTTTTGGCGCCAATCTTTACTTAAGTATGTTCTGGCGTTTGAAGAGAGGGC
CCGCGGCTATTGGTTTAGGTCCCGTTATCGGGATAGTTATGGCTGAAGCGCTACGTAAACTTGGGGCCGA
CAAGGTCAGAGTGAAGTGGCCTAATGATCTATACTTGCAAGATAGAAAGCTAGCGGGTATCCTGGTGGAG
CTAGCGGGAATCACAGGGGACGCTGCCCAAATAGTAATCGGTGCTGGTATAAATGTCGCAATGCGTAGAG
TCGAGGAATCAGTGGTGAACCAGGGCTGGATCACGTTGCAAGAGGCGGGCATAAACCTGGACCGTAACAC
CCTTGCAGCGACCCTAATAAGAGAACTACGTGCTGCATTGGAGCTTTTTGAGCAGGAGGGCCTGGCTCCG
TACCTACCCAGGTGGGAGAAATTAGACAATTTCATAAACCGTCCAGTCAAACTAATAATTGGAGATAAGG
AGATTTTCGGTATTTCTCGTGGGATAGACAAGCAGGGAGCGTTGTTATTAGAACAGGATGGTGTCATTAA
ACCTTGGATGGGCGGTGAAATTAGTCTTCGTAGTGCCGAAAAGGCTAGCGGTTCTGGTGGTGCTAGCATC
CTCTGGCATGAGATGTGGCATGAAGGCCTGGAAGAGGCATCTCGTTTGTACTTTGGGGAAAGGAACGTGA
AAGGCATGTTTGAGGTGCTGGAGCCCTTGCATGCTATGATGGAACGGGGCCCCCAGACTCTGAAGGAAAC
ATCCTTTAATCAGGCCTATGGTCGAGATTTAATGGAGGCCCAAGAGTGGTGCAGGAAGTACATGAAATCA
GGGAATGTCAAGGACCTCCTCCAAGCCTGGGACCTCTATTATCATGTGTTCCGACGAATCTCAAAGCTCG
AGTACCCATACGATGTTCCTGACTATGCGGGCTATCCGTATGACGTCCCGGACTATGCAGGATCTTATCC
ATATGACGTTCCAGATTACGCTGCTTGATCTAGAGCGGCCGCCACCGCGGTGGAGCTCCAGCTTTTGTTC
CCTTTAGTGAGGGTTAATTGCGCGCTTGGCGTAATCATGGTCATAGCTGTTTCCTGTGTGAAATTGTTAT
CCGCTCACAATTCCACACAACATACGAGCCGGAAGCATAAAGTGTAAAGCCTGGGGTGCCTAATGAGTGA
GCTAACTCACATTAATTGCGTTGCGCTCACTGCCCGCTTTCCAGTCGGGAAACCTGTCGTGCCAGCTGCA
TTAATGAATCGGCCAACGCGCGGGGAGAGGCGGTTTGCGTATTGGGCGCTCTTCCGCTTCCTCGCTCACT
GACTCGCTGCGCTCGGTCGTTCGGCTGCGGCGAGCGGTATCAGCTCACTCAAAGGCGGTAATACGGTTAT
CCACAGAATCAGGGGATAACGCAGGAAAGAACATGTGAGCAAAAGGCCAGCAAAAGGCCAGGAACCGTAA
AAAGGCCGCGTTGCTGGCGTTTTTCCATAGGCTCCGCCCCCCTGACGAGCATCACAAAAATCGACGCTCA
AGTCAGAGGTGGCGAAACCCGACAGGACTATAAAGATACCAGGCGTTTCCCCCTGGAAGCTCCCTCGTGC
GCTCTCCTGTTCCGACCCTGCCGCTTACCGGATACCTGTCCGCCTTTCTCCCTTCGGGAAGCGTGGCGCT
TTCTCATAGCTCACGCTGTAGGTATCTCAGTTCGGTGTAGGTCGTTCGCTCCAAGCTGGGCTGTGTGCAC
GAACCCCCCGTTCAGCCCGACCGCTGCGCCTTATCCGGTAACTATCGTCTTGAGTCCAACCCGGTAAGAC
ACGACTTATCGCCACTGGCAGCAGCCACTGGTAACAGGATTAGCAGAGCGAGGTATGTAGGCGGTGCTAC
AGAGTTCTTGAAGTGGTGGCCTAACTACGGCTACACTAGAAGAACAGTATTTGGTATCTGCGCTCTGCTG
AAGCCAGTTACCTTCGGAAAAAGAGTTGGTAGCTCTTGATCCGGCAAACAAACCACCGCTGGTAGCGGTG
GTTTTTTTGTTTGCAAGCAGCAGATTACGCGCAGAAAAAAAGGATCTCAAGAAGATCCTTTGATCTTTTC
TACGGGGTCTGACGCTCAGTGGAACGAAAACTCACGTTAAGGGATTTTGGTCATGAGATTATCAAAAAGG
ATCTTCACCTAGATCCTTTTAAATTAAAAATGAAGTTTTAAATCAATCTAAAGTATATATGAGTAAACTT
GGTCTGACAGTTACCAATGCTTAATCAGTGAGGCACCTATCTCAGCGATCTGTCTATTTCGTTCATCCAT
AGTTGCCTGACTC
Features (pLannotate 1.2.2; 21 found; start..end, strand, type, name):
    789..893     -  promoter       AmpR promoter: bla
    930..1433    +  misc_feature   CEN/ARS: S. cerevisiae CEN6 centromere fused to an autonomously replicating sequence
   1501..1536    +  CDS            rop (fragment): Rop protein, which maintains plasmids at low copy number; rop
   1638..1687    +  misc_feature   bom (fragment): basis of mobility region from pBR322
   1695..1910    +  promoter       URA3 promoter: S. cerevisiae URA3
   1911..2714    +  CDS            URA3: orotidine-5'-phosphate decarboxylase, required for uracil biosynthesis; S. cerevisiae URA3; yeast auxotrophic marker, counterselectable with 5-fluoroorotic acid (5-FOA)
   2793..2844    +  misc_feature   bom (fragment): basis of mobility region from pBR322
   2872..3300    -  rep_origin     f1 ori (sequence partly withheld): f1 bacteriophage origin of replication; arrow indicates direction of (+) strand synthesis
   3304..3459    -  CDS            lacZα (fragment): LacZα fragment of β-galactosidase; lacZ fragment
   3467..3485    +  promoter       T7 promoter: promoter for bacteriophage T7 RNA polymerase
   4134..5093    +  CDS            birA: BIRA_ECOLI - Also known as bioR, dhbB. Experimental evidence at protein level: Swiss-Prot protein existence level 1. Acts both as a biotin--[acetyl-CoA-carboxylase] ligase and a biotin-operon repressor. In the presence of ATP, BirA activates biotin to form the BirA-biotinyl-5'-adenylate (BirA-bio-5'-AMP or holoBirA) complex. HoloBirA can either transfer the biotinyl moiety to the biotin carboxyl carrier protein (BCCP) subunit of acetyl-CoA carboxylase, or bind to the biotin operator site and inhibit transcription of the operon. From Escherichia coli (strain K12).
   5118..5396    +  CDS            FRB*: T2098L mutant of FKBP-rapamycin binding domain of human FRAP binds synthetic ligands such as AP21967
   5403..5492    +  CDS            3xHA: three tandem HA epitope tags
   5499..5528    -  misc_feature   MCS (fragment): pBluescript multiple cloning site
   5541..5559    -  promoter       T3 promoter: promoter for bacteriophage T3 RNA polymerase
   5604..5620    -  protein_bind   lac operator: The lac repressor binds to the lac operator to inhibit transcription in E. coli. This inhibition can be relieved by adding lactose or isopropyl-β-D-thiogalactopyranoside (IPTG). lac repressor encoded by lacI
   5628..5658    -  promoter       lac promoter: promoter for the E. coli lac operon
   5673..5694    -  protein_bind   CAP binding site: CAP binding activates transcription in the presence of cAMP. E. coli catabolite activator protein
   5707..5799    -  CDS            lacI (fragment): lac repressor; lacI; The lac repressor binds to the lac operator to inhibit transcription in E. coli. This inhibition can be relieved by adding lactose or isopropyl-β-D-thiogalactopyranoside (IPTG).
   5982..6570    -  rep_origin     ori: high-copy-number ColE1/pMB1/pBR322/pUC origin of replication
   6741..788     -  CDS            AmpR (across the origin): β-lactamase; bla; confers resistance to ampicillin, carbenicillin, and related antibiotics
