[The description below was written by a language model from this plasmid's Addgene catalogue record and pLannotate feature annotations shown in this document.]
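Description:
pRS416-CHA1p-TID-FRB-HA3 is a yeast expression plasmid built on the pRS416 shuttle backbone and intended for proximity-dependent biotin labelling (BioID) in budding yeast. In Saccharomyces cerevisiae it is maintained through a CEN6/ARS element, which provides centromere-based segregation and autonomous replication at low copy number. Selection there relies on the URA3 auxotrophic marker under its own promoter, which can also be counterselected with 5-FOA. In E. coli the plasmid replicates from a high-copy ColE1/pUC-type origin and is selected with ampicillin via the bla gene. The backbone also retains an f1 origin, remnants of the pBluescript-style lacZα and multiple cloning region, and flanking T7 and T3 promoters.

The payload is a single open reading frame fusing TurboID to an FRB domain, followed by a C-terminal triple HA epitope tag for detection. TurboID appears in the feature table as E. coli birA, the biotin ligase from which it was engineered. The annotation software labels the FRB segment as the T2098L variant of the human FRAP rapamycin-binding domain, although the catalogue entry simply says FRB. Expression is driven by the yeast CHA1 promoter according to the record. This promoter is not annotated in the feature table but presumably lies in the unannotated stretch between the T7 promoter and the start of the ligase coding sequence. No yeast terminator is annotated either.

FRB dimerises with FKBP-family domains in the presence of rapamycin or related ligands. The design therefore suggests that the free-floating ligase can be recruited inducibly to a suitably tagged bait protein, biotinylating its neighbours for capture and identification. The associated work characterises BioID tagging systems in yeast and applies them to the Ccr4-Not complex interactome.
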