Addgene plasmid #228012: pRS416-CHA1p-TID-FRB-HA3
Purpose: Expresses TurboID-FRB fusion from CHA1 promoter; yeast BioID
Depositing lab: Joseph Reese. Depositing organization: Pennsylvania State University. Publication: Characterization of BioID tagging systems in budding yeast and exploring the interactome of the Ccr4-Not complex. Pfannenstein J, Tyryshkin M, Gulden ME, Doud EH, Mosley AL, Reese JC. G3 (Bethesda). 2024 Sep 13:jkae221. doi: 10.1093/g3journal/jkae221. PubMed 39271111.
Backbone
  Vector backbone: pRS416
  Vector type: Yeast Expression
  Selectable markers: URA3
Growth in bacteria
  Bacterial resistance: Ampicillin, 100 μg/mL
  Growth temperature: 37°C
  Growth strain: DH5alpha
  Copy number: High Copy
Gene/Insert
  Gene/Insert name: TurboID-FRB
  Species: Other
  Promoter: CHA1
  Tag / fusion protein: HA tag (C terminal on insert)
  Cloning method: Ligation Independent Cloning
Terms and licenses: Academic/Nonprofit Terms; Industry Terms: Not Available to Industry
How to cite: pRS416-CHA1p-TID-FRB-HA3 was a gift from Joseph Reese (Addgene plasmid # 228012 ; http://n2t.net/addgene:228012 ; RRID:Addgene_228012)
